Addgene plasmid #199202: pBP-split-intein-Gal4[21-881]-C-int
Purpose: Gateway destination vector for enhancer-driven split-intein Gal4[21-881]C-int expression
Depositing lab: Norbert Perrimon. Depositing organization: Harvard Medical School. Publication: split-intein Gal4 provides intersectional genetic labeling that is repressible by Gal80. Ewen-Campen B, Luan H, Xu J, Singh R, Joshi N, Thakkar T, Berger B, White BH, Perrimon N. Proc Natl Acad Sci U S A. 2023 Jun 13;120(24):e2304730120. doi: 10.1073/pnas.2304730120. Epub 2023 Jun 5. PubMed 37276389.
Backbone
  Vector backbone: pBPZpGAL4DBDUw - Addgene 26233
  Total vector size (bp): 11428
  Vector type: Insect Expression
Growth in bacteria
  Bacterial resistance: Chloramphenicol, 25 μg/mL
  Growth temperature: 37°C
  Growth strain: ccdB Survival
  Copy number: Unknown
Gene/Insert
  Gene/Insert name: split-intein-Gal4[21-881]-C-int
  Species: D. melanogaster (fly)
  Insert size (bp): 2697
Terms and licenses: Academic/Nonprofit Terms; Industry Terms: Not Available to Industry
How to cite: pBP-split-intein-Gal4[21-881]-C-int was a gift from Norbert Perrimon (Addgene plasmid # 199202 ; http://n2t.net/addgene:199202 ; RRID:Addgene_199202)
