[The description below was written by a language model from this plasmid's Addgene catalogue record and pLannotate feature annotations shown in this document.]
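Description:
pBP-split-intein-Gal4[21-881]-C-int is an 11.4 kb Gateway destination vector for Drosophila transgenesis, built on the pBPZpGAL4DBDUw backbone and catalogued as an insect expression vector. It replicates in E. coli from a high-copy ColE1/pUC-type origin. The feature table shows an ampicillin resistance gene in the backbone, while the catalogue lists chloramphenicol as the selection. This fits the chloramphenicol acetyltransferase gene carried within the Gateway cassette. That cassette is flanked by attR1 and attR2 and also contains the ccdB toxin gene, which is why the unrecombined plasmid is maintained in a ccdB-tolerant strain. An LR recombination reaction swaps the CmR/ccdB cassette for an enhancer fragment from an entry clone, and ccdB then counterselects against unrecombined vector in standard strains.

Downstream of attR2 lies the payload, a coding sequence for yeast GAL4 residues 21–881, including its activation domain. According to the construct name it is joined to the C-terminal half of a split intein, although the intein portion is not annotated separately. No promoter is annotated between the attR sites and this coding sequence, so the record does not state which basal promoter is used. Expression is intended to depend on the inserted enhancer. When this fragment is co-expressed with a complementary N-terminal Gal4–intein component, protein trans-splicing is expected to reconstitute Gal4. This gives intersectional labeling only in cells where both enhancers are active, and per the associated publication title it remains repressible by Gal80. A φC31 attB site allows site-specific integration into attP landing sites in the fly genome, and the mini-white gene serves as an eye-colour marker for identifying transformants.
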