Features (pLannotate 1.2.2; 17 found; start..end, strand, type, name):
     82..206     +  protein_bind   attR1: mutant version of attR; recombination site for the Gateway® LR reaction LR Clonase™
    231..261     +  promoter       lac UV5 promoter: E. coli lac promoter with an "up" mutation
    285..314     +  promoter       cat promoter (fragment): promoter of the E. coli cat gene encoding chloramphenicol acetyltransferase
    315..974     +  CDS            CmR: chloramphenicol acetyltransferase; cat; confers resistance to chloramphenicol
   1153..1311    +  CDS            ccdA (fragment): CCDA_ECO57 - Also known as H, letA. Experimental evidence at protein level: Swiss-Prot protein existence level 1. Antitoxin component of a type II toxin-antitoxin (TA) system which inhibits the post-segregational killing (PSK) of plasmid-free cells, also referred to as a plasmid addiction system. Binds to and blocks the activity of CcdB; will also remove bound CcdB protein from the CcdB-GyrA complex by forming a CcdA-CcdB complex, a process termed rejuvenation. Functions as a transcriptional corepressor for the ccdAB operon, repression also requires CcdB (By similarity). From Escherichia coli
   1316..1618    +  CDS            ccdB: CCDB_ECOLI - Also known as G, letB, letD. Experimental evidence at protein level: Swiss-Prot protein existence level 1. Toxic component of a type II toxin-antitoxin (TA) system, functioning in plasmid maintainence. Responsible for the post- segregational killing (PSK) of plasmid-free cells, also referred to as a plasmid addiction system. Half-life of over 2 hours. Cell killing by CcdB is accompanied by filamentation, defects in chromosome and plasmid segregation, defects in cell division, formation of anucleate cells, decreased DNA synthesis and plasmid loss. Interferes with the activity of DN
   1662..1786    -  protein_bind   attR2: mutant version of attR; recombination site for the Gateway® LR reaction LR Clonase™
   2079..4664    +  CDS            GAL4: GAL4 transcriptional activator; Saccharomyces cerevisiae GAL4
   4320..4664    +  CDS            GAL4 activation domain: activation domain of the GAL4 transcriptional activator; Saccharomyces cerevisiae GAL4 (truncated)
   4665..4685    +  misc_feature   MCS (fragment): pBluescript multiple cloning site
   4922..4946    -  misc_feature   MCS (fragment): pBluescript multiple cloning site
   5021..5176    -  CDS            YPB1_ECOLX (fragment): Protein predicted: Swiss-Prot protein existence level 4. From Escherichia coli.
   5181..9300    -  gene           mini-white: white; This modified version of the white gene lacks part of the first intron.
   9516..9585    -  protein_bind   attB: attB site for the φC31 integrase (Groth et al., 2000) phage φC31 integrase
   9672..10260   -  rep_origin     ori: high-copy-number ColE1/pMB1/pBR322/pUC origin of replication
  10431..11291   -  CDS            AmpR: β-lactamase; bla; confers resistance to ampicillin, carbenicillin, and related antibiotics
  11292..11396   -  promoter       AmpR promoter: bla
>Addgene plasmid #199202 | pBP-split-intein-Gal4[21-881]-C-int | addgene full sequence | sequence record 390582 | Addgene NGS Result
AAGAAACCATTATTATCATGACATTAACCTATAAAAATAGGCGTATCACGAGGCCCTTTCGTCTTCAAGA
ATTCGTTTATCACAAGTTTGTACAAAAAAGCTGAACGAGAAACGTAAAATGATATAAATATCAATATATT
AAATTAGATTTTGCATAAAAAACAGACTACATAATACTGTAAAACACAACATATCCAGTCACTATGGCGG
CCGCATTAGGCACCCCAGGCTTTACACTTTATGCTTCCGGCTCGTATAATGTGTGGATTTTGAGTTAGGA
TCCGTCGAGATTTTCAGGAGCTAAGGAAGCTAAAATGGAGAAAAAAATCACTGGATATACCACCGTTGAT
ATATCCCAATGGCATCGTAAAGAACATTTTGAGGCATTTCAGTCAGTTGCTCAATGTACCTATAACCAGA
CCGTTCAGCTGGATATTACGGCCTTTTTAAAGACCGTAAAGAAAAATAAGCACAAGTTTTATCCGGCCTT
TATTCACATTCTTGCCCGCCTGATGAATGCTCATCCGGAATTCCGTATGGCAATGAAAGACGGTGAGCTG
GTGATATGGGATAGTGTTCACCCTTGTTACACCGTTTTCCATGAGCAAACTGAAACGTTTTCATCGCTCT
GGAGTGAATACCACGACGATTTCCGGCAGTTTCTACACATATATTCGCAAGATGTGGCGTGTTACGGTGA
AAACCTGGCCTATTTCCCTAAAGGGTTTATTGAGAATATGTTTTTCGTCTCAGCCAATCCCTGGGTGAGT
TTCACCAGTTTTGATTTAAACGTGGCCAATATGGACAACTTCTTCGCCCCCGTTTTCACCATGGGCAAAT
ATTATACGCAAGGCGACAAGGTGCTGATGCCGCTGGCGATTCAGGTTCATCATGCCGTTTGTGATGGCTT
CCATGTCGGCAGAATGCTTAATGAATTACAACAGTACTGCGATGAGTGGCAGGGCGGGGCGTAAACGCGT
GGATCCGGCTTACTAAAAGCCAGATAACAGTATGCGTATTTGCGCGCTGATTTTTGCGGTATAAGAATAT
ATACTGATATGTATACCCGAAGTATGTCAAAAAGAGGTATGCTATGAAGCAGCGTATTACAGTGACAGTT
GACAGCGACAGCTATCAGTTGCTCAAGGCATATATGATGTCAATATCTCCGGTCTGGTAAGCACAACCAT
GCAGAATGAAGCCCGTCGTCTGCGTGCCGAACGCTGGAAAGCGGAAAATCAGGAAGGGATGGCTGAGGTC
GCCCGGTTTATTGAAATGAACGGCTCTTTTGCTGACGAGAACAGGGGCTGGTGAAATGCAGTTTAAGGTT
TACACCTATAAAAGAGAGAGCCGTTATCGTCTGTTTGTGGATGTACAGAGTGATATTATTGACACGCCCG
GGCGACGGATGGTGATCCCCCTGGCCAGTGCACGTCTGCTGTCAGATAAAGTCTCCCGTGAACTTTACCC
GGTGGTGCATATCGGGGATGAAAGCTGGCGCATGATGACCACCGATATGGCCAGTGTGCCGGTCTCCGTT
ATCGGGGAAGAAGTGGCTGATCTCAGCCACCGCGAAAATGACATCAAAAACGCCATTAACCTGATGTTCT
GGGGAATATAAATGTCAGGCTCCCTTATACACAGCCAGTCTGCAGGTCGACCATAGTGACTGGATATGTT
GTGTTTTACAGTATTATGTAGTCTGTTTTTTATGCAAAATCTAATTTAATATATTGATATTTATATCATT
TTACGTTTCTCGTTCAGCTTTCTTGTACAAAGTGGTGATAAACGGCCGGCCGAGCTCGCCCGGGGATCGA
GCGCAGCGGTATAAAAGGGCGCGGGGTGGCTGAGAGCATCAGTTGTGAATGAATGTTCGAGCCGAGCAGA
CGTGCCGCTGCCTTCGTTAATATCCTTTGAATAAGCCAACTTTGAATCACAAGACGCATACCAAACGGTA
CCAAAACATGATGCTGAAGAAGATCCTGAAGATCGAGGAGCTGGATGAGCGCGAGCTGATCGATATCGAG
GTGAGCGGCAACCACCTGTTCTACGCCAACGATATCCTGACCCACAACTGCTCCAAAGAAAAACCGAAGT
GCGCCAAGTGTCTGAAGAACAACTGGGAGTGTCGCTACTCTCCCAAAACCAAAAGGTCTCCGCTGACTAG
GGCACATCTGACAGAAGTGGAATCAAGGCTAGAAAGACTGGAACAGCTATTTCTACTGATTTTTCCTCGA
GAAGACCTTGACATGATTTTGAAAATGGATTCTTTACAGGATATAAAAGCATTGTTAACAGGATTATTTG
TACAAGATAATGTGAATAAAGATGCCGTCACAGATAGATTGGCTTCAGTGGAGACTGATATGCCTCTAAC
ATTGAGACAGCATAGAATAAGTGCGACATCATCATCGGAAGAGAGTAGTAACAAAGGTCAAAGACAGTTG
ACTGTATCGATTGACTCGGCAGCTCATCATGATAACTCCACAATTCCGTTGGATTTTATGCCCAGGGATG
CTCTTCATGGATTTGATTGGTCTGAAGAGGATGACATGTCGGATGGCTTGCCCTTCCTGAAAACGGACCC
CAACAATAATGGGTTCTTTGGCGACGGTTCTCTCTTATGTATTCTTCGATCTATTGGCTTTAAACCGGAA
AATTACACGAACTCTAACGTTAACAGGCTCCCGACCATGATTACGGATAGATACACGTTGGCTTCTAGAT
CCACAACATCCCGTTTACTTCAAAGTTATCTCAATAATTTTCACCCCTACTGCCCTATCGTGCACTCACC
GACGCTAATGATGTTGTATAATAACCAGATTGAAATCGCGTCGAAGGATCAATGGCAAATCCTTTTTAAC
TGCATATTAGCCATTGGAGCCTGGTGTATAGAGGGGGAATCTACTGATATAGATGTTTTTTACTATCAAA
ATGCTAAATCTCATTTGACGAGCAAGGTCTTCGAGTCAGGTTCCATAATTTTGGTGACAGCCCTACATCT
TCTGTCGCGATATACACAGTGGAGGCAGAAAACAAATACTAGCTATAATTTTCACAGCTTTTCCATAAGA
ATGGCCATATCATTGGGCTTGAATAGGGACCTCCCCTCGTCCTTCAGTGATAGCAGCATTCTGGAACAAA
GACGCCGAATTTGGTGGTCTGTCTACTCTTGGGAGATCCAATTGTCCCTGCTTTATGGTCGATCCATCCA
GCTTTCTCAGAATACAATCTCCTTCCCTTCTTCTGTCGACGATGTGCAGCGTACCACAACAGGTCCCACC
ATATATCATGGCATCATTGAAACAGCAAGGCTCTTACAAGTTTTCACAAAAATCTATGAACTAGACAAAA
CAGTAACTGCAGAAAAAAGTCCTATATGTGCAAAAAAATGCTTGATGATTTGTAATGAGATTGAGGAGGT
TTCGAGACAGGCACCAAAGTTTTTACAAATGGATATTTCCACCACCGCTCTAACCAATTTGTTGAAGGAA
CACCCTTGGCTATCCTTTACAAGATTCGAACTGAAGTGGAAACAGTTGTCTCTTATCATTTATGTATTAA
GAGATTTTTTCACTAATTTTACCCAGAAAAAGTCACAACTAGAACAGGATCAAAATGATCATCAAAGTTA
TGAAGTTAAACGATGCTCCATCATGTTAAGCGATGCAGCACAAAGAACTGTTATGTCTGTAAGTAGCTAT
ATGGACAATCATAATGTCACCCCATATTTTGCCTGGAATTGTTCTTATTACTTGTTCAATGCAGTCCTAG
TACCCATAAAGACTCTACTCTCAAACTCAAAATCGAATGCTGAGAATAACGAGACCGCACAATTATTACA
ACAAATTAACACTGTTCTGATGCTATTAAAAAAACTGGCCACTTTTAAAATCCAGACTTGTGAAAAATAC
ATTCAAGTACTGGAAGAGGTATGTGCGCCGTTTCTGTTATCACAGTGTGCAATCCCATTACCGCATATCA
GTTATAACAATAGTAATGGTAGCGCCATTAAAAATATTGTCGGTTCTGCAACTATCGCCCAATACCCTAC
TCTTCCGGAGGAAAATGTCAACAATATCAGTGTTAAATATGTTTCTCCTGGCTCAGTAGGGCCTTCACCT
GTGCCATTGAAATCAGGAGCAAGTTTCAGTGATCTAGTCAAGCTGTTATCTAACCGTCCACCCTCTCGTA
ACTCTCCAGTGACAATACCAAGAAGCACACCTTCGCATCGCTCAGTCACGCCTTTTCTAGGGCAACAGCA
ACAGCTGCAATCATTAGTGCCACTGACCCCGTCTGCTTTGTTTGGTGGCGCCAATTTTAATCAAAGTGGG
AATATTGCTGATAGCTCATTGTCCTTCACTTTCACTAACAGTAGCAACGGTCCGAACCTCATAACAACTC
AAACAAATTCTCAAGCGCTTTCACAACCAATTGCCTCCTCTAACGTTCATGATAACTTCATGAATAATGA
AATCACGGCTAGTAAAATTGATGATGGTAATAATTCAAAACCACTGTCACCTGGTTGGACGGACCAAACT
GCGTATAACGCGTTTGGAATCACTACAGGGATGTTTAATACCACTACAATGGATGATGTATATAACTATC
TATTCGATGATGAAGATACCCCACCAAACCCAAAAAAAGAGTAAAAGCTTATCGATACCGTCGACTAAAG
CCAAATAGAAAATTATTCAGTTCCTGGCTTAAGTTTTTAAAAGTGATATTATTTATTTGGTTGTAACCAA
CCAAAAGAATGTAAATAACTAATACATAATTATGTTAGTTTTAAGTTAGCAACAAATTGATTTTAGCTAT
ATTAGCTACTTGGTTAATAAATAGAATATATTTATTTAAAGATAATTGCGTTTTTATTGTCAGGGAGTGA
GTTTGCTTAAAAACTCGTTTAGATCCACTAGTTCTAGAGCGGCCGCTGGCCACGGGTGCGCATGATCGTG
CTCCTGTCGTTGAGGACCCGGCTAGGCTGGCGGGGTTGCCTTACTGGTTAGCAGAATGAATCACCGATAC
GCGAGCGAACGTGAAGCGACTGCTGCTGCAAAACGTCTGCGACCTGAGCAACAACATGAATGGTCTTCGG
TTTCCGTGTTTCGTAAAGTCTGGAAACGCGGAAGTCAGCGCCCTGCACCATTATGTTCCGGAGGCGCGCC
CTAGTTCCAGTGAAATCCAAGCATTTTCTAAATTAAATGTATTCTTATTATTATAGTTGTTATTTTTGAT
ATATATAAACAACACTATTATGCCCACCATTTTTTTGAGATGCATCTACACAAGGAACAAACACTGGATG
TCACTTTCAGTTCAAATTGTAACGCTAATCACTCCGAACAGGTCACAAAAAATTACCTTAAAAAGTCATA
ATATTAAATTAGAATAAATATAGCTGTGAGGGAAATATATACAAATATATTGGAGCAAATAAATTGTACA
TACAAATATTTATTACTAATTTCTATTGAGACGAAATGAACCACTCGGAACCATTTGAGCGAACCGAATC
GCGCGGAACTAACGACAGTCGCTCCAAGGTCGTCGAACAAAAGGTGAATGTGTTGCGGAGAGCGGGTGGG
AGACAGCGAAAGAGCAACTACGAAACGTGGTGTGGTGGAGGTGAATTATGAAGAGGGCGCGCGATTTGAA
AAGTATGTATATAAAAAATATATCCCGGTGTTTTATGTAGCGATAAACGAGTTTTTGATGTAAGGTATGC
AGGTGTGTAAGTCTTTTGGTTAGAAGACAAATCCAAAGTCTACTTGTGGGGATGTTCGAAGGGGAAATAC
TTGTATTCTATAGGTCATATCTTGTTTTTATTGGCACAAATATAATTACATTAGCTTTTTGAGGGGGCAA
TAAACAGTAAACACGATGGTAATAATGGTAAAAAAAAAAAACAAGCAGTTATTTCGGATATATGTCGGCT
ACTCCTTGCGTCGGGCCCGAAGTCTTAGAGCCAGATATGCGAGCACCCGGAAGCTCACGATGAGAATGGC
CAGACCCACGTAGTCCAGCGGCAGATCGGCGGCGGAGAAGTTAAGCGTCTCCAGGATGACCTTGCCCGAA
CTGGGGCACGTGGTGTTCGACGATGTGCAGCTAATTTCGCCCGGCTCCACGTCCGCCCATTGGTTAATCA
GCAGACCCTCGTTGGCGTAACGGAACCATGAGAGGTACGACAACCATTTGAGGTATACTGGCACCGAGCC
CGAGTTCAAGAAGAAGCCGCCAAAGAGCAGGAATGGTATGATAACCGGCGGACCCACAGACAGCGCCATC
GAGGTCGAGGAGCTGGCGCAGGATATTAGATATCCGAAGGACGTTGACACATTGGCCACCAGAGTGACCA
GCGCCAGGCAGTTGAAGAAGTGCAGCACTCCGGCCCGCAGTCCGATCATCGGATAGGCAATCGCCGTGAA
GACCAGTGGCACTGTGAGAAAAAGCGGCAATTCGGCAATCGTTTTGCCCAGAAAGTATGTGTCACAGCGA
TAAAGTCGACTTCGGGCCTCCCTCATAAAAACTGGCAGCTCTGAGGTGAACACCTAAATCGAATCGATTC
ATTAGAAAGTTAGTAAATTATTGAAATGCAAATGTATTCTAAACATGACTTACATTTATCGTGGCAAAGA
CGTTTTGAAAGGTCATGTTGGTCAGGAAGAGGAAGATGGCTCCGTTGATATTCATCACACCCACTTGCGT
GAGTTGTTGGCCCAAAAAGATGAGGCCAATCAAGATGGCAACCATCTGCAAATTAAAATGTTACTCGCAT
CTCATTAATATTCGCGAGTTAAATGAAATTTATTTATCTTCTGCAAAACTATAAACTATACATCTCATTG
AAAAAAACTAAGAAGGGTGTGGAATCAGGCAATTCTATCTAAAATCTAGCGAATTTGTTTCCAAGAATTG
TAAGCGTTATATCATTTGTTTCCACTGGAACCACTCACCGTTGTCTGAATAAGTCGCACTTTTACGAGGA
GTGGTTCCTTGAGCACCGACAGCCAGGATCGCCACAGGACCGCCCGGAACTGCATGAACCAGGTGGCCTT
GTAGGTGTACCCATTCTCCGGCTGCTCCAGTGGCTTCTCCAGATTTTTGGTGGCCAACAACTGCTCCATA
TCCCGGGCTACTTTGCTAATGGCAAAATTGTCGCATATCTTGGCGATCCGATCACGGGACTCGATCTCCC
GTCCGGGCACAACGGCCAACACCTGTACGTAAAAGTCCGCCGGATTGTAGTTGGTAGGACACTGGGCACC
CACGCTGGATAGGAGTTGAGATGTTATGTAATACTAGATACCCTTAATAAACACATCGAACTCACTAGGA
AAAGAAGTCGACGGCTTCGCTGGGAGTGCCCAAGAAAGCTACCCTGCCCTCGGCCATCAGAAGGATCTTG
TCAAAGAGCTCAAACAGCTCGGAAGACGGCTGATGAATGGTCAGGATGACGGTCTTGCCCTTCTGCGACA
GCTTCTTCAGCACCTGGACGACGCTGTGGGCGGTAAAGGAGTCCAGTCCGGAGGTGGGCTCATCGCAGAT
CAGAAGCGGCGGATCGGTTAGAGCCTCGGAGGCGAATGCCAGACGCTTCCTTTCTCCGCCGGACAGACCT
TTCACCCTGCCGGGCACACCGATGATCGTGTGCTGACATTTGCTGAGCGAAAGCTCCTGGATCACCTGAT
CCACGCGGGCCACTCGCTGCCGATAGGTCAGATGTCGTGGCATCCGCACCATGGCTTGGAAAATCAGGTG
TTCCCTGGCCGTTAGGGAGCCGATAAAGAGGTCATCCTGCTGGACATAGGCGCACCTGGCCTGCATCTCC
TTGGCGTCCACAGGTTGGCCATTGAGCAGTCGCATCCCGGATGGCGATACTTGGATGCCCTGCGGCGATC
GAAAGGCAAGGGCATTCAGCAGGGTCGTCTTTCCGGCACCGGAACTGCCCATCACGGCCAAAAGTTCGCC
CGGATAGGCCACGCCGCAAACTGAGTTTCAAATTGGTAATTGGACCCTTTATTAAGATTTCACACAGATC
AGCCGACTGCGAATAGAAACTCACCGTTCTTGAGCAAATGTTTCCTGGGCGCCGGTATGTGTCGCTCGTT
GCAGAATAGTCCGCGTGTCCGGTTGACCAGCTGCCGCCATCCGGAGCCCGGCTGATTGACCGCCCCAAAG
ATGTCCATATTGTGCCAGGCATAGGTGAGGTTCTCGGCTAGTTGGCCGCTCCCTGAACCGGAGTCCTCCG
GCGGACTGGGTGGCCGGAGCGTGCCGTAGTTTTTGGCCTGCCCGAAGCCCTGGTTAATGCAGCTCTGCGA
AGCCGCTCCGCTGTCACCCTGCAATGATAGGGGATCTCAAATATCAACTACAAGCGTTATGCTCATCTAA
CCCCGAACAAAAAGTACCCCGAAGTATCCTACGAAGTAGGTTTATACTTTTATTTATTTTTTGTGCATCT
AGGATCAGCTTAAAATATCTGGTTGTTATATTTTTTGTAAAAAAGAATATAGTCGAAAATGAATGCCTTT
AGATGTCTTGATCATGATATGATCTCAAAAATTGTCTTATATAGCGAGAACAGCTACCAGAATAATCTGT
TTCGTGTCACTATTTGTTTGTGCAATTGCGGTTTGGGATTTTTGTGGGTCGCAGTTCTCACGCCGCAGAC
AATTTGATGTTGCAATCGCAGTTCCTATAGATCAAGTGAACTTAAGATGTATGCACATGTACTACTCACA
TTGTTCAGATGCTCGGCAGATGGGTGTTTGCTGCCTCCGCGAATTAATAGCTCCTGATCCTCTTGGCCCA
TTGCCGGGATTTTTCACACTTTCCCCTGCTTACCCACCCAAAACCAATCACCACCCCAATCACTCAAAAA
ACAAACAAAAATAAGAAGCGAGAGGAGTTTTGGCACAGCACTTTGTGTTTAATTGATGGCGTAAACCGCT
TGGAGCTTCGTCACGAAACCGCTGACAAAATGCAACTGAAGGCGGACATTGACGCTACGTAACGCTACAA
ACGGTGGCGAAAGAGATAGCGGACGCAGCGGCGAAAGAGACGGCGATATTTCTGTGGACAGAGAAGGAGG
CAAACAGCGCTGACTTTGAGTGGAATGTCATTTTGAGTGAGAGGTAATCGAAAGAACCTGGTACATCAAA
TACCCTTGGATCGAAGTAAATTTAAAACTGATCAGATAAGTTCAATGATATCCAGTGCAGTAAAAAAAAA
AAATGTTTTTTTTATCTACTTTCCGCAAAAATGGGTTTTATTAACTTACATACATACTAGGCGCGCCCAT
ATGTTCGGCTTGTCGACATGCCCGCCGTGACCGTCGAGAACCCGCTGACGCTGCCCCGCGTATCCGCACC
CGCCGACGCCGTCGCACGTCCCGTGCTCACCGTGACCACCGCGCCCAGCGGTTTCGAGGGCGAGGGCTTC
CCGGTGCGCCGCGCGTTCGCCGGGATCAACTACCGCCACCTCGACCCGTTCATCATGATGGACCAGATGG
GTGAGGTGGAGTACGCGCCCGGGGAGCCCAAGGGCACGCCCTGGCACCCGCACCGCGGCTTCGAGACCGT
GACCTACATCGTCGACGGTAACATGTGAGCAAAAGGCCAGCAAAAGGCCAGGAACCGTAAAAAGGCCGCG
TTGCTGGCGTTTTTCCATAGGCTCCGCCCCCCTGACGAGCATCACAAAAATCGACGCTCAAGTCAGAGGT
GGCGAAACCCGACAGGACTATAAAGATACCAGGCGTTTCCCCCTGGAAGCTCCCTCGTGCGCTCTCCTGT
TCCGACCCTGCCGCTTACCGGATACCTGTCCGCCTTTCTCCCTTCGGGAAGCGTGGCGCTTTCTCATAGC
TCACGCTGTAGGTATCTCAGTTCGGTGTAGGTCGTTCGCTCCAAGCTGGGCTGTGTGCACGAACCCCCCG
TTCAGCCCGACCGCTGCGCCTTATCCGGTAACTATCGTCTTGAGTCCAACCCGGTAAGACACGACTTATC
GCCACTGGCAGCAGCCACTGGTAACAGGATTAGCAGAGCGAGGTATGTAGGCGGTGCTACAGAGTTCTTG
AAGTGGTGGCCTAACTACGGCTACACTAGAAGAACAGTATTTGGTATCTGCGCTCTGCTGAAGCCAGTTA
CCTTCGGAAAAAGAGTTGGTAGCTCTTGATCCGGCAAACAAACCACCGCTGGTAGCGGTGGTTTTTTTGT
TTGCAAGCAGCAGATTACGCGCAGAAAAAAAGGATCTCAAGAAGATCCTTTGATCTTTTCTACGGGGTCT
GACGCTCAGTGGAACGAAAACTCACGTTAAGGGATTTTGGTCATGAGATTATCAAAAAGGATCTTCACCT
AGATCCTTTTAAATTAAAAATGAAGTTTTAAATCAATCTAAAGTATATATGAGTAAACTTGGTCTGACAG
TTACCAATGCTTAATCAGTGAGGCACCTATCTCAGCGATCTGTCTATTTCGTTCATCCATAGTTGCCTGA
CTCCCCGTCGTGTAGATAACTACGATACGGGAGGGCTTACCATCTGGCCCCAGTGCTGCAATGATACCGC
GAGACCCACGCTCACCGGCTCCAGATTTATCAGCAATAAACCAGCCAGCCGGAAGGGCCGAGCGCAGAAG
TGGTCCTGCAACTTTATCCGCCTCCATCCAGTCTATTAATTGTTGCCGGGAAGCTAGAGTAAGTAGTTCG
CCAGTTAATAGTTTGCGCAACGTTGTTGCCATTGCTACAGGCATCGTGGTGTCACGCTCGTCGTTTGGTA
TGGCTTCATTCAGCTCCGGTTCCCAACGATCAAGGCGAGTTACATGATCCCCCATGTTGTGCAAAAAAGC
GGTTAGCTCCTTCGGTCCTCCGATCGTTGTCAGAAGTAAGTTGGCCGCAGTGTTATCACTCATGGTTATG
GCAGCACTGCATAATTCTCTTACTGTCATGCCATCCGTAAGATGCTTTTCTGTGACTGGTGAGTACTCAA
CCAAGTCATTCTGAGAATAGTGTATGCGGCGACCGAGTTGCTCTTGCCCGGCGTCAATACGGGATAATAC
CGCGCCACATAGCAGAACTTTAAAAGTGCTCATCATTGGAAAACGTTCTTCGGGGCGAAAACTCTCAAGG
ATCTTACCGCTGTTGAGATCCAGTTCGATGTAACCCACTCGTGCACCCAACTGATCTTCAGCATCTTTTA
CTTTCACCAGCGTTTCTGGGTGAGCAAAAACAGGAAGGCAAAATGCCGCAAAAAAGGGAATAAGGGCGAC
ACGGAAATGTTGAATACTCATACTCTTCCTTTTTCAATATTATTGAAGCATTTATCAGGGTTATTGTCTC
ATGAGCGGATACATATTTGAATGTATTTAGAAAAATAAACAAATAGGGGTTCCGCGCACATTTCCCCGAA
AAGTGCCACCTGACGTCT
